>Addgene plasmid #56545 | mAmetrine-Golgi-7 | addgene full sequence | sequence record 226622 | Addgene NGS Result
CGTTACATAACTTACGGTAAATGGCCCGCCTGGCTGACCGCCCAACGACCCCCGCCCATTGACGTCAATA
ATGACGTATGTTCCCATAGTAACGCCAATAGGGACTTTCCATTGACGTCAATGGGTGGAGTATTTACGGT
AAACTGCCCACTTGGCAGTACATCAAGTGTATCATATGCCAAGTACGCCCCCTATTGACGTCAATGACGG
TAAATGGCCCGCCTGGCATTATGCCCAGTACATGACCTTATGGGACTTTCCTACTTGGCAGTACATCTAC
GTATTAGTCATCGCTATTACCATGGTGATGCGGTTTTGGCAGTACATCAATGGGCGTGGATAGCGGTTTG
ACTCACGGGGATTTCCAAGTCTCCACCCCATTGACGTCAATGGGAGTTTGTTTTGGCACCAAAATCAACG
GGACTTTCCAAAATGTCGTAACAACTCCGCCCCATTGACGCAAATGGGCGGTAGGCGTGTACGGTGGGAG
GTCTATATAAGCAGAGCTGGTTTAGTGAACCGTCAGATCCGCTAGCATGAGGCTTCGGGAGCCGCTCCTG
AGCGGCAGCGCCGCGATGCCAGGCGCGTCCCTACAGCGGGCCTGCCGCCTGCTCGTGGCCGTCTGCGCTC
TGCACCTTGGCGTCACCCTCGTTTACTACCTGGCTGGCCGCGACCTGAGCCGCCTGCCCCAACTGGTCGG
AGTCTCCACACCGCTGCAGGGCGGCTCGAACAGTGCCGCCGCCATCGGGCAGTCCTCCGGGGAGCTCCGG
ACCGGAGGGGCCAAGGATCCACCGGTCGCCACCATGGTGAGCAAGGGCGAGGAGCTGTTCACCGGGGTGG
TGCCCATCCTGGTCGAGCTGGACGGCGACGTAAACGGCCACAAGTTCAGCGTGCGCGGCGAGGGCGAGGG
CGATGCCACCAACGGCAAGCTGACCCTGAAGTTCATCTGCACCTCCGGCAAGCTGCCCGTGCCCTGGCCC
ACCCTCGTGACCACCCTGTCTTACGGCGTGCAGTGCTTCGCCCGCTACCCCGACCACATGAAGCAGCACG
ACTTCTTCAAGTCCGCCATGCCCGAAGGCTACGTCCAGGAGCGCACCATCTCCTTCAAGGACGACGGCAG
CTACAGGACCCGCGCCGAGGTGAAGTTCGAGGGCGACACCCTGGTGAACCGCATCGAGCTGAAGGGCATC
GACTTCAAGGAGGACGGCAACATCCTGGGGCACAAGCTGGAGTACAACATGAACGTGTGGGACGCGTATA
TCACGGCCGACAAGCAGAAGAACGGCATCAAAGCGAACTTCAAGATCGAGCACAACGTCGAGGACGGCGG
CGTGCAGCTCGCCGACGCGTACCAGCAGAACACCCCCATCGGCGACGGCTCCGTGCTGCTGCCTGACAAC
CACTACCTGAGCTTCCAGAGCAAGCTGTTCAAAGACCCCAACGAGCAGCGCGATCACATGGTCCTGCTGG
AGTTCGTTACCGCCGCCGGGATCACTCCCGGCATGGACGAGCTGTACAAGTAAGCGGCCGCGACTCTAGA
TCATAATCAGCCATACCACATTTGTAGAGGTTTTACTTGCTTTAAAAAACCTCCCACACCTCCCCCTGAA
CCTGAAACATAAAATGAATGCAATTGTTGTTGTTAACTTGTTTATTGCAGCTTATAATGGTTACAAATAA
AGCAATAGCATCACAAATTTCACAAATAAAGCATTTTTTTCACTGCATTCTAGTTGTGGTTTGTCCAAAC
TCATCAATGTATCTTAAGGCGTAAATTGTAAGCGTTAATATTTTGTTAAAATTCGCGTTAAATTTTTGTT
AAATCAGCTCATTTTTTAACCAATAGGCCGAAATCGGCAAAATCCCTTATAAATCAAAAGAATAGACCGA
GATAGGGT
[37 nt withheld, positions 1899-1935]
AAAGAACGTGGACTCCAACGTCAAAGG
[49 nt withheld, positions 1963-2011]
T
[91 nt withheld, positions 2013-2103]
G
[124 nt withheld, positions 2105-2228]
CAGGTGGCACTTTTCGGGGAAATGTGCGCGGAACCCCTATTTGTTTATTTTTCTAAATACATTCAAATAT
GTATCCGCTCATGAGACAATAACCCTGATAAATGCTTCAATAATATTGAAAAAGGAAGAGTCCTGAGGCG
GAAAGAACCAGCTGTGGAATGTGTGTCAGTTAGGGTGTGGAAAGTCCCCAGGCTCCCCAGCAGGCAGAAG
TATGCAAAGCATGCATCTCAATTAGTCAGCAACCAGGTGTGGAAAGTCCCCAGGCTCCCCAGCAGGCAGA
AGTATGCAAAGCATGCATCTCAATTAGTCAGCAACCATAGTCCCGCCCCTAACTCCGCCCATCCCGCCCC
TAACTCCGCCCAGTTCCGCCCATTCTCCGCCCCATGGCTGACTAATTTTTTTTATTTATGCAGAGGCCGA
GGCCGCCTCGGCCTCTGAGCTATTCCAGAAGTAGTGAGGAGGCTTTTTTGGAGGCCTAGGCTTTTGCAAA
GATCGATCAAGAGACAGGATGAGGATCGTTTCGCATGATTGAACAAGATGGATTGCACGCAGGTTCTCCG
GCCGCTTGGGTGGAGAGGCTATTCGGCTATGACTGGGCACAACAGACAATCGGCTGCTCTGATGCCGCCG
TGTTCCGGCTGTCAGCGCAGGGGCGCCCGGTTCTTTTTGTCAAGACCGACCTGTCCGGTGCCCTGAATGA
ACTGCAAGACGAGGCAGCGCGGCTATCGTGGCTGGCCACGACGGGCGTTCCTTGCGCAGCTGTGCTCGAC
GTTGTCACTGAAGCGGGAAGGGACTGGCTGCTATTGGGCGAAGTGCCGGGGCAGGATCTCCTGTCATCTC
ACCTTGCTCCTGCCGAGAAAGTATCCATCATGGCTGATGCAATGCGGCGGCTGCATACGCTTGATCCGGC
TACCTGCCCATTCGACCACCAAGCGAAACATCGCATCGAGCGAGCACGTACTCGGATGGAAGCCGGTCTT
GTCGATCAGGATGATCTGGACGAAGAGCATCAGGGGCTCGCGCCAGCCGAACTGTTCGCCAGGCTCAAGG
CGAGCATGCCCGACGGCGAGGATCTCGTCGTGACCCATGGCGATGCCTGCTTGCCGAATATCATGGTGGA
AAATGGCCGCTTTTCTGGATTCATCGACTGTGGCCGGCTGGGTGTGGCGGACCGCTATCAGGACATAGCG
TTGGCTACCCGTGATATTGCTGAAGAGCTTGGCGGCGAATGGGCTGACCGCTTCCTCGTGCTTTACGGTA
TCGCCGCTCCCGATTCGCAGCGCATCGCCTTCTATCGCCTTCTTGACGAGTTCTTCTGAGCGGGACTCTG
GGGTTCGAAATGACCGACCAAGCGACGCCCAACCTGCCATCACGAGATTTCGATTCCACCGCCGCCTTCT
ATGAAAGGTTGGGCTTCGGAATCGTTTTCCGGGACGCCGGCTGGATGATCCTCCAGCGCGGGGATCTCAT
GCTGGAGTTCTTCGCCCACCCTAGGGGGAGGCTAACTGAAACACGGAAGGAGACAATACCGGAAGGAACC
CGCGCTATGACGGCAATAAAAAGACAGAATAAAACGCACGGTGTTGGGTCGTTTGTTCATAAACGCGGGG
TTCGGTCCCAGGGCTGGCACTCTGTCGATACCCCACCGAGACCCCATTGGGGCCAATACGCCCGCGTTTC
TTCCTTTTCCCCACCCCACCCCCCAAGTTCGGGTGAAGGCCCAGGGCTCGCAGCCAACGTCGGGGCGGCA
GGCCCTGCCATAGCCTCAGGTTACTCATATATACTTTAGATTGATTTAAAACTTCATTTTTAATTTAAAA
GGATCTAGGTGAAGATCCTTTTTGATAATCTCATGACCAAAATCCCTTAACGTGAGTTTTCGTTCCACTG
AGCGTCAGACCCCGTAGAAAAGATCAAAGGATCTTCTTGAGATCCTTTTTTTCTGCGCGTAATCTGCTGC
TTGCAAACAAAAAAACCACCGCTACCAGCGGTGGTTTGTTTGCCGGATCAAGAGCTACCAACTCTTTTTC
CGAAGGTAACTGGCTTCAGCAGAGCGCAGATACCAAATACTGTTCTTCTAGTGTAGCCGTAGTTAGGCCA
CCACTTCAAGAACTCTGTAGCACCGCCTACATACCTCGCTCTGCTAATCCTGTTACCAGTGGCTGCTGCC
AGTGGCGATAAGTCGTGTCTTACCGGGTTGGACTCAAGACGATAGTTACCGGATAAGGCGCAGCGGTCGG
GCTGAACGGGGGGTTCGTGCACACAGCCCAGCTTGGAGCGAACGACCTACACCGAACTGAGATACCTACA
GCGTGAGCTATGAGAAAGCGCCACGCTTCCCGAAGGGAGAAAGGCGGACAGGTATCCGGTAAGCGGCAGG
GTCGGAACAGGAGAGCGCACGAGGGAGCTTCCAGGGGGAAACGCCTGGTATCTTTATAGTCCTGTCGGGT
TTCGCCACCTCTGACTTGAGCGTCGATTTTTGTGATGCTCGTCAGGGGGGCGGAGCCTATGGAAAAACGC
CAGCAACGCGGCCTTTTTACGGTTCCTGGCCTTTTGCTGGCCTTTTGCTCACATGTTCTTTCCTGCGTTA
TCCCCTGATTCTGTGGATAACCGTATTACCGCCATGCATTAGTTATTAATAGTAATCAATTACGGGGTCA
TTAGTTCATAGCCCATATATGGAGTTCCG
Features (pLannotate 1.2.2; 15 found; start..end, strand, type, name):
      1..304     +  enhancer       CMV enhancer: human cytomegalovirus immediate early enhancer
    305..508     +  promoter       CMV promoter: human cytomegalovirus (CMV) immediate early promoter
    537..794     +  CDS            B4GALT1 (fragment): B4GT1_HUMAN - Also known as GGTB2. Experimental evidence at protein level: Swiss-Prot protein existence level 1. [Processed beta-1,4-galactosyltransferase 1]: The cell surface form functions as a recognition molecule during a variety of cell to cell and cell to matrix interactions, as those occurring during development and egg fertilization, by binding to specific oligosaccharide ligands on opposing cells or in the extracellular matrix. From Homo sapiens (Human).
    804..1523    +  CDS            mAmetrine: yellow fluorescent protein with a large Stokes shift, excitable with violet light (Ai et al., 2008) mammalian codon-optimized
   1539..1622    +  CDS            large T antigen (fragment): large T antigen from SV40 (simian virus 40)
   1645..1766    +  polyA_signal   SV40 poly(A) signal: SV40 polyadenylation signal
   1800..2228    -  rep_origin     f1 ori (sequence partly withheld): f1 bacteriophage origin of replication; arrow indicates direction of (+) strand synthesis
   2255..2359    +  promoter       AmpR promoter: bla
   2361..2718    +  promoter       SV40 promoter: SV40 enhancer and early promoter
   2753..3547    +  CDS            NeoR/KanR: aminoglycoside phosphotransferase from Tn5; aph(3')-II (or nptII); confers resistance to neomycin, kanamycin, and G418 (Geneticin®)
   3568..3720    +  CDS            ble (fragment): BLE_KLEPN - Experimental evidence at protein level: Swiss-Prot protein existence level 1. Binding protein with a strong affinity to the bleomycin family of antibiotics. Binds to CL990; an antimitotic-antibiotic compound. From Klebsiella pneumoniae.
   3779..3826    +  polyA_signal   HSV TK poly(A) signal: herpes simplex virus thymidine kinase polyadenylation signal (Cole and Stacy, 1985)
   3917..3933    -  polyA_signal   bGH poly(A) signal (fragment): bovine growth hormone polyadenylation signal
   4155..4743    +  rep_origin     ori: high-copy-number ColE1/pMB1/pBR322/pUC origin of replication
   4858..4917    +  enhancer       CMV enhancer (fragment): human cytomegalovirus immediate early enhancer
