[The description below was written by a language model from this plasmid's Addgene catalogue record and pLannotate feature annotations shown in this document.]
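Description:
mAmetrine-Golgi-7 is a mammalian expression plasmid that marks the Golgi apparatus with the fluorescent protein mAmetrine. It is built on an mAmetrine N1-style backbone. The sequenced record is about 4.9 kb, and its features cover the whole plasmid. A high-copy ColE1/pUC-type origin supports propagation in E. coli, and an f1 origin is also present. A single NeoR/KanR (Tn5 aminoglycoside phosphotransferase) gene sits behind tandem bacterial (bla) and SV40 early promoters and ends in an HSV TK polyadenylation signal. This gene gives kanamycin resistance in bacteria and G418 selection in mammalian cells.

The expression cassette uses the human CMV immediate-early enhancer and promoter to drive a fusion protein and terminates at the SV40 poly(A) signal. The upstream part of the fusion is the first 82 amino acids of human beta-1,4-galactosyltransferase 1 (B4GALT1). In general, this N-terminal region of the enzyme contains the short cytoplasmic tail, the transmembrane signal-anchor and part of the stem, which are commonly used to retain proteins in the trans-Golgi. A short linker joins this fragment in frame to a mammalian codon-optimised mAmetrine, so the fluorescent protein lies at the C-terminus of the targeting sequence. mAmetrine is a yellow-emitting protein with a large Stokes shift. The record lists excitation at 406 nm and emission at 526 nm.

The small annotated fragments of SV40 large T antigen, ble and bGH poly(A) appear to be backbone remnants or partial matches rather than functional elements. The plasmid is intended for transient or stable transfection to visualise Golgi morphology and dynamics in cells. Its violet excitation makes it useful in multicolour imaging alongside other fluorophores.
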