Addgene plasmid #56545: mAmetrine-Golgi-7
Purpose: Localization: Golgi, Excitation: 406, Emission: 526
Depositing lab: Michael Davidson.
Backbone
  Vector backbone: mAmetrine
  Backbone size w/o insert (bp): 4750
  Vector type: Mammalian Expression
  Selectable markers: Neomycin (select with G418)
Growth in bacteria
  Bacterial resistance: Kanamycin, 50 μg/mL
  Growth temperature: 37°C
  Growth strain: DH5alpha
  Copy number: High Copy
Gene/Insert
  Gene/Insert name: Golgi (alt name: NM_001497.3)
  Species: H. sapiens (human)
  Mutation: aa 1-82 of NM_001497.3
  Entrez Gene: B4GALT1 (a.k.a. B4GAL-T1, CDG2D, CLDLFIB, GGTB2, GT1, GTB, beta4Gal-T1)
  Promoter: CMV
  Tag / fusion protein: mAmetrine
  Cloning method: Unknown
  Sequencing primers: 5′ CMV-F; 3′ SV40pA-R
Terms and licenses: Academic/Nonprofit Terms; Industry Terms
Depositor comments: . Excitation = 406; Emission = 526
How to cite: mAmetrine-Golgi-7 was a gift from Michael Davidson (Addgene plasmid # 56545 ; http://n2t.net/addgene:56545 ; RRID:Addgene_56545)
