>Addgene plasmid #56545 | mAmetrine-Golgi-7 | depositor partial sequence | sequence record 87434 | insert sequence
GGGGAGGTCTATATAAGCAGAGCTGGTTTAGTGAACCGTCAGATCCGCTAGCATGAGGCTTCGGGAGCCG
CTCCTGAGCGGCAGCGCCGCGATGCCAGGCGCGTCCCTACAGCGGGCCTGCCGCCTGCTCGTGGCCGTCT
GCGCTCTGCACCTTGGCGTCACCCTCGTTTACTACCTGGCTGGCCGCGACCTGAGCCGCCTGCCCCAACT
GGTCGGAGTCTCCACACCGCTGCAGGGCGGCTCGAACAGTGCCGCCGCCATCGGGCAGTCCTCCGGGGAG
CTCCGGACCGGAGGGGCCAAGGATCCACCGGTCGCCACCATGGTGAGCAAGGGCGAGGAGCTGTTCACCG
GGGTGGTGCCCATCCTGGTCGAGCTGGACGGCGACGTAAACGGCCACAAGTTCAGCGTGCGCGGCGAGGG
CGAGGGCGATGCCACCAACGGCAAGCTGACCCTGAAGTTCATCTGCACCTCCGGCAAGCTGCCCGTGCCC
TGGCCCACCCTCGTGACCACCCTGTCTTACGGCGTGCAGTGCTTCGCCCGCTACCCCGACCACATGAAGC
AGCACGACTTCTTCAAGTCCGCCATGCCCGAAGGCTACGTCCAGGAGCGCACCATCTCCTTCAAGGACGA
CGGCAGCTACAGGACCCGCGCCGAGGTGAAGTTCGAGGGCGACACCCTGGTGAACCGCATCGAGCTGAAG
GGCATCGACTTCAAGGAGGACGGCAACATCCTGGGGCACAAGCTGGAGTACAACATGAACGTGTGGGACG
CGTATATCACGGCCGACAAGCAGAAGAACGGCATCAAAGCGAACTTCAAGATCGAGCACAACGTCGAGGA
CGGCGGCGTGCAGCTCGCCGACGCGTACCAGCAGAACACCCCCATCGGCGACGGCTCCGTGCTGCTGCCT
GACAACCACTACCTGAGCTTCCAGAGCAAGCTGTTCAAAGACCCCAACGAGCAGCGCGATCACATGGTCC
TGCTGGAGTTCGTTACCGCCGCCGGGATCACTCCCGGCATGGACGAGCTGTACAAGTAAGCGGCCGCGAC
TCTAGATCATAATCA
